>Addgene plasmid #230664 | AiP1505 - pAAV-AiE2090m-minBG-SYFP2-WPRE3-BGHpA | addgene full sequence | sequence record 466267 | Addgene NGS Result
GGTTTCAGGGAATTTTTGGTGCCAGAGTTGCTCAAGAAGAGCCTTTTACCTTTTAAAATAAAATTGTAAA
TGTCTTCAGATTGTCATGGACAGGAGATTGAGCTTTTATGCTATTTAAAAATTTTATGTGATCATAAATC
CATCTCATAGTGGAGTTATGGTTTTATAATACATTGTAACCTTTAGCTTTCTTACTTCTCTTCCTCCAAG
GGGGTACATGCACATGCATAGCCTTCACTTTGCTTAGAAAAACTATGCTATTGTTAATTTTACAAAACCC
TGATACTCTTTTCATTCATCAGTCACATATATGGGTTAAAAGAATAGCAACTTCATTATAGTCACAAGAA
TTCCAATTAGAGTTTAACATCACAATTAGTCGCCGGCGGAGCTCGGGCTGGGCATAAAAGTCAGGGCAGA
GCCATCTATTGCTTACATTTGCTTCTGGGATCCAGATCTTTCGAAGCTAGCGCTACCGGTCGCCACCATG
GTGAGCAAGGGCGAGGAGCTGTTCACCGGGGTGGTGCCCATCCTGGTCGAGCTGGACGGCGACGTAAACG
GCCACAAGTTCAGCGTGTCCGGCGAGGGCGAGGGCGATGCCACCTACGGCAAGCTGACCCTGAAGCTGAT
CTGCACCACCGGCAAGCTGCCCGTGCCCTGGCCCACCCTCGTGACCACCCTGGGCTACGGCGTGCAGTGC
TTCGCCCGCTACCCCGACCACATGAAGCAGCACGACTTCTTCAAGTCCGCCATGCCCGAAGGCTACGTCC
AGGAGCGCACCATCTTCTTCAAGGACGACGGCAACTACAAGACCCGCGCCGAGGTGAAGTTCGAGGGCGA
CACCCTGGTGAACCGCATCGAGCTGAAGGGCATCGACTTCAAGGAGGACGGCAACATCCTGGGGCACAAG
CTGGAGTACAACTACAACAGCCACAACGTCTATATCACCGCCGACAAGCAGAAGAACGGCATCAAGGCCA
ACTTCAAGATCCGCCACAACATCGAGGACGGCGGCGTGCAGCTCGCCGACCACTACCAGCAGAACACCCC
CATCGGCGACGGCCCCGTGCTGCTGCCCGACAACCACTACCTGAGCTACCAGTCCAAGCTGAGCAAAGAC
CCCAACGAGAAGCGCGATCACATGGTCCTGCTGGAGTTCGTGACCGCCGCCGGGATCACTCTCGGCATGG
ACGAGCTGTACAAGTAAGTCGACGGCGCGCCGCGGCCGCGAATTCGATATCATAATCAACCTCTGGATTA
CAAAATTTGTGAAAGATTGACTGGTATTCTTAACTATGTTGCTCCTTTTACGCTATGTGGATACGCTGCT
TTAATGCCTTTGTATCATGCTATTGCTTCCCGTATGGCTTTCATTTTCTCCTCCTTGTATAAATCCTGGT
TAGTTCTTGCCACGGCGGAACTCATCGCCGCCTGCCTTGCCCGCTGCTGGACAGGGGCTCGGCTGTTGGG
CACTGACAATTCCGTGGCTCGAGAGATCTTCGACTGTGCCTTCTAGTTGCCAGCCATCTGTTGTTTGCCC
CTCCCCCGTGCCTTCCTTGACCCTGGAAGGTGCCACTCCCACTGTCCTTTCCTAATAAAATGAGGAAATT
GCATCGCATTGTCTGAGTAGGTGTCATTCTATTCTGGGGGGTGGGGTGGGGCAGGACAGCAAGGGGGAGG
ATTGGGAAGACAATAGCAGGCATGAGATCTCACGTGCGGACCGAGCGGCCGCAGGAACCCCTAGTGATGG
AGTTGGCCACTCCCTCTCTGCGCGCTCGCTCGCTCACTGAGGCCGGGCGACCAAAGGTCGCCCGACGCCC
GGGCTTTGCCCGGGCGGCCTCAGTGAGCGAGCGAGCGCGCAGCTGCCTGCAGGGGCGCCTGATGCGGTAT
TTTCTCCTTACGCATCTGTGCGGTATTTCACACCGCATA
[95 nt withheld, positions 1930-2024]
T
[46 nt withheld, positions 2026-2071]
C
[141 nt withheld, positions 2073-2213]
CCTTTGACGTTGGAGTCCACGTTCTTT
[37 nt withheld, positions 2241-2277]
ACTCTATCTCGGGCTATTCTTTTGATTTATAAGGGATTTTGCCGATTTCGGTCTATTGGTTAAAAAATGA
GCTGATTTAACAAAAATTTAACGCGAATTTTAACAAAATATTAACGTTTACAATTTTATGGTGCACTCTC
AGTACAATCTGCTCTGATGCCGCATAGTTAAGCCAGCCCCGACACCCGCCAACACCCGCTGACGCGCCCT
GACGGGCTTGTCTGCTCCCGGCATCCGCTTACAGACAAGCTGTGACCGTCTCCGGGAGCTGCATGTGTCA
GAGGTTTTCACCGTCATCACCGAAACGCGCGAGACGAAAGGGCCTCGTGATACGCCTATTTTTATAGGTT
AATGTCATGATAATAATGGTTTCTTAGACGTCAGGTGGCACTTTTCGGGGAAATGTGCGCGGAACCCCTA
TTTGTTTATTTTTCTAAATACATTCAAATATGTATCCGCTCATGAGACAATAACCCTGATAAATGCTTCA
ATAATATTGAAAAAGGAAGAGTATGAGTATTCAACATTTCCGTGTCGCCCTTATTCCCTTTTTTGCGGCA
TTTTGCCTTCCTGTTTTTGCTCACCCAGAAACGCTGGTGAAAGTAAAAGATGCTGAAGATCAGTTGGGTG
CACGAGTGGGTTACATCGAACTGGATCTCAACAGCGGTAAGATCCTTGAGAGTTTTCGCCCCGAAGAACG
TTTTCCAATGATGAGCACTTTTAAAGTTCTGCTATGTGGCGCGGTATTATCCCGTATTGACGCCGGGCAA
GAGCAACTCGGTCGCCGCATACACTATTCTCAGAATGACTTGGTTGAGTACTCACCAGTCACAGAAAAGC
ATCTTACGGATGGCATGACAGTAAGAGAATTATGCAGTGCTGCCATAACCATGAGTGATAACACTGCGGC
CAACTTACTTCTGACAACGATCGGAGGACCGAAGGAGCTAACCGCTTTTTTGCACAACATGGGGGATCAT
GTAACTCGCCTTGATCGTTGGGAACCGGAGCTGAATGAAGCCATACCAAACGACGAGCGTGACACCACGA
TGCCTGTAGCAATGGCAACAACGTTGCGCAAACTATTAACTGGCGAACTACTTACTCTAGCTTCCCGGCA
ACAATTAATAGACTGGATGGAGGCGGATAAAGTTGCAGGACCACTTCTGCGCTCGGCCCTTCCGGCTGGC
TGGTTTATTGCTGATAAATCTGGAGCCGGTGAGCGTGGGTCTCGCGGTATCATTGCAGCACTGGGGCCAG
ATGGTAAGCCCTCCCGTATCGTAGTTATCTACACGACGGGGAGTCAGGCAACTATGGATGAACGAAATAG
ACAGATCGCTGAGATAGGTGCCTCACTGATTAAGCATTGGTAACTGTCAGACCAAGTTTACTCATATATA
CTTTAGATTGATTTAAAACTTCATTTTTAATTTAAAAGGATCTAGGTGAAGATCCTTTTTGATAATCTCA
TGACCAAAATCCCTTAACGTGAGTTTTCGTTCCACTGAGCGTCAGACCCCGTAGAAAAGATCAAAGGATC
TTCTTGAGATCCTTTTTTTCTGCGCGTAATCTGCTGCTTGCAAACAAAAAAACCACCGCTACCAGCGGTG
GTTTGTTTGCCGGATCAAGAGCTACCAACTCTTTTTCCGAAGGTAACTGGCTTCAGCAGAGCGCAGATAC
CAAATACTGTTCTTCTAGTGTAGCCGTAGTTAGGCCACCACTTCAAGAACTCTGTAGCACCGCCTACATA
CCTCGCTCTGCTAATCCTGTTACCAGTGGCTGCTGCCAGTGGCGATAAGTCGTGTCTTACCGGGTTGGAC
TCAAGACGATAGTTACCGGATAAGGCGCAGCGGTCGGGCTGAACGGGGGGTTCGTGCACACAGCCCAGCT
TGGAGCGAACGACCTACACCGAACTGAGATACCTACAGCGTGAGCTATGAGAAAGCGCCACGCTTCCCGA
AGGGAGAAAGGCGGACAGGTATCCGGTAAGCGGCAGGGTCGGAACAGGAGAGCGCACGAGGGAGCTTCCA
GGGGGAAACGCCTGGTATCTTTATAGTCCTGTCGGGTTTCGCCACCTCTGACTTGAGCGTCGATTTTTGT
GATGCTCGTCAGGGGGGCGGAGCCTATGGAAAAACGCCAGCAACGCGGCCTTTTTACGGTTCCTGGCCTT
TTGCTGGCCTTTTGCTCACATGTCCTGCAGGCAGCTGCGCGCTCGCTCGCTCACTGAGGCCGCCCGGGCG
TCGGGCGACCTTTGGTCGCCCGGCCTCAGTGAGCGAGCGAGCGCGCAGAGAGGGAGTGGCCAACTCCATC
ACTAGGGGTTCCTGCGGCCGCACGCGTTGTAAGAGTAATAATCGCCGGCGGCCTTGAAACTTTGGCTTCT
CTGTTTCTGGTGAGGTCTCTCTCCAACATGAGTGACAAAAGCGTTGGCCTCAAAACCTCAGACCTTGAAC
ATAAATAACTTCAAATCAACTGCGTCCAAATAATTTCTGTTCTAGTAACACATAACCTATAAGATCTTTA
TAAGAAGTCAGCACTTCTTCATAACATTGTCTCTTGCATCAGGATTCATCTTCTCTAAGAATTTAACATT
TAACAAAGGATGATGTCATTTAGATTGAGATTCTTTCCTCTTTTGGCTAAGAGATATTACCAGGTAGCAT
TTTTCTGGAGTGAGATGAAAAAAATTAGTATTCAGGAAAGACAGTTTCCAATGATGTTCACTGTGTCACC
AGAATCTGCCTCAGTAACTGACAGTTCTACCTGTGACCTTTTCAGAAACACCTATTCAGGATATTTACAG
CTCAGATATGTAACTTGGTTCTGGCATTATATGCTCTCTATAGTCTTTCCAATCTTTTTTTGCTCCCAAG
TAAAAGTGTAAGAATAGAATTTTATTGA
Features (pLannotate 1.2.2; 14 found; start..end, strand, type, name):
    488..1204    +  CDS            SYFP2: SYFP2 is a basic (constitutively fluorescent) yellow fluorescent protein published in 2006, derived from Aequorea victoria. It is reported to be a very rapidly-maturing monomer with moderate acid sensitivity.
   1244..1401    +  misc_feature   WPRE (fragment): woodchuck hepatitis virus posttranscriptional regulatory element
   1407..1487    +  misc_feature   WPRE (fragment): woodchuck hepatitis virus posttranscriptional regulatory element
   1504..1615    +  polyA_signal   bGH poly(A) signal: bovine growth hormone polyadenylation signal
   1733..1873    +  repeat_region  AAV2 ITR: inverted terminal repeat of adeno-associated virus serotype 2 inverted
   1878..1929    -  misc_feature   bom (fragment): basis of mobility region from pBR322
   1948..2403    +  rep_origin     f1 ori (sequence partly withheld): f1 bacteriophage origin of replication; arrow indicates direction of (+) strand synthesis
   2404..2453    -  misc_feature   bom (fragment): basis of mobility region from pBR322
   2555..2590    -  CDS            rop (fragment): Rop protein, which maintains plasmids at low copy number; rop
   2685..2789    +  promoter       AmpR promoter: bla
   2790..3650    +  CDS            AmpR: β-lactamase; bla; confers resistance to ampicillin, carbenicillin, and related antibiotics
   3821..4409    +  rep_origin     ori: high-copy-number ColE1/pMB1/pBR322/pUC origin of replication
   4482..4509    +  repeat_region  AAV2 ITR (fragment): inverted terminal repeat of adeno-associated virus serotype 2 inverted
   4538..4565    +  repeat_region  AAV2 ITR (fragment): inverted terminal repeat of adeno-associated virus serotype 2 inverted
