[The description below was written by a language model from this plasmid's Addgene catalogue record and pLannotate feature annotations shown in this document.]
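Description:
AiP1505 - pAAV-AiE2090m-minBG-SYFP2-WPRE3-BGHpA is an AAV transfer plasmid built on a pAAV2 backbone and intended for packaging a recombinant adeno-associated virus genome that reports enhancer activity in the brain. It is propagated in E. coli as a high-copy plasmid through a ColE1/pUC-type origin and selected with ampicillin via the β-lactamase gene and its own promoter. The backbone also carries an f1 phage origin, along with short remnants of the pBR322 bom and rop regions. A recombination-deficient growth strain is listed, which is usual for plasmids carrying repeat-rich AAV inverted terminal repeats.

The payload sits between AAV2 ITRs, which supply the signals for genome replication and encapsidation. In the generated feature table one ITR is annotated in full and the other only as two short fragments, which may reflect annotation or sequencing difficulty in this structured region. Within the cassette, the AiE2090m enhancer is placed upstream of minBG, a minimal beta-globin promoter expected to have little activity on its own, so that transcription depends largely on the enhancer. Neither the enhancer nor minBG was annotated by the automated tool, but the unannotated stretch preceding the reporter is where they would lie according to the construct name. They drive SYFP2, a rapidly maturing monomeric yellow fluorescent protein derived from Aequorea victoria. It is followed by WPRE3, a shortened woodchuck hepatitis posttranscriptional element (detected as two WPRE fragments) that boosts expression, and by the bovine growth hormone polyadenylation signal.

The record states that AiE2090m was designed to drive AAV-mediated transgene expression in specific populations of brain cells, but it does not say which populations. The associated work concerns enhancer AAVs for genetic access to cortical cell types.
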