Addgene plasmid #230664: AiP1505 - pAAV-AiE2090m-minBG-SYFP2-WPRE3-BGHpA
Purpose: AiE2090m is an enhancer sequence, designed to drive AAV-mediated transgene expression in specific populations of brain cells
Depositing lab: Allen Institute for Brain Science & Bosiljka Tasic. Depositing organization: Allen Institute. Publication: A suite of enhancer AAVs and transgenic mouse lines for genetic access to cortical cell types. Ben-Simon Y, Hooper M, Narayan S, Daigle TL, Dwivedi D, Way SW, Oster A, Stafford DA, Mich JK, Taormina MJ, Martinez RA, Opitz-Araya X, Roth JR, Alexander JR, Allen S, Amster A, Arbuckle J, Ayala A, Baker PM, Bakken TE, Barcelli T, Barta S, Bendrick J, Bertagnolli D, Bielstein C, Bishwakarma P, Bowlus J, Boyer G, Brouner K, Casian B, Casper T, Chakka AB, Chakrabarty R, Chance RK, Chavan S, Clark M, Colbert K, Collman F, Daniel S, Departee M, DiValentin P, Donadio N, Dotson N, Egdorf T, Fliss T, Gabitto M, Garcia J, Gary A, Gasperini M, Gloe J, Goldy J, Gore BB, Graybuck L, Greisman N, Haeseleer F, Halterman C, Haradon Z, Hastings SD, Helback O, Ho W, Hockemeyer D, Huang C, Huff S, Hunker A, Johansen N, Jones D, Juneau Z, Kalmbach B, Kannan M, Khem S, Kussick E, Kutsal R, Larsen R, Lee C, Lee AY, Leibly M, Lenz GH, Li S, Liang E, Lusk N, Madigan Z, Malloy J, Malone J, McCue R, Melchor J, Mollenkopf T, Moosman S, Morin E, Newman D, Ng L, Ngo K, Omstead V, Otto S, Oyama A, Pena N, Pham T, Phillips E, Pom CA, Potekhina L, Ransford S, Ray PL, Rette D, Reynoldson C, Rimorin C, Rocha D, Ruiz A, Sanchez REA, Sawyer L, Sedeno-Cortes A, Sevigny JP, Shapovalova N, Shepard N, Shulga L, Sigler AR, Siverts L, Soliman S, Somasundaram S, Staats B, Stewart K, Szelenyi E, Tieu M, Trader C, Tran A, van Velthoven CTJ, Walker M, Wang Y, Weed N, Wirthlin M, Wood T, Wynalda B, Yao Z, Zhou T, Ariza J, Dee N, Reding M, Ronellenfitch K, Mufti S, Sunkin SM, Smith KA, Esposito L, Waters J, Thyagarajan B, Yao S, Lein ES, Zeng H, Levi BP, Ngai J, Ting JT, Tasic B. Cell. 2025 May 16:S0092-8674(25)00513-6. doi: 10.1016/j.cell.2025.05.002. PubMed 40403729.
Backbone
  Vector backbone: pAAV2
  Vector type: AAV
Growth in bacteria
  Bacterial resistance: Ampicillin, 100 μg/mL
  Growth temperature: 37°C
  Growth strain: NEB Stable
  Copy number: High Copy
Gene/Insert
  Gene/Insert name: SYFP2
  Species: Synthetic
  Promoter: minBG
  Cloning method: Gibson Cloning
Terms and licenses: Academic/Nonprofit Terms; Industry Terms: Not Available to Industry
How to cite: AiP1505 - pAAV-AiE2090m-minBG-SYFP2-WPRE3-BGHpA was a gift from Allen Institute for Brain Science & Bosiljka Tasic (Addgene plasmid # 230664 ; http://n2t.net/addgene:230664 ; RRID:Addgene_230664)
